Addgene plasmid #149550: pUAS-PE2-attB
Purpose: Expression of PE2 enzyme under control of the Gal4-regulated UAS promoter. Can be used to generate transgenic flies with white+ selection.
Depositing lab: Norbert Perrimon. Depositing organization: Harvard Medical School. Publication: Precise genome engineering in Drosophila using prime editing. Bosch JA, Birchak G, Perrimon N. Proc Natl Acad Sci U S A. 2021 Jan 5;118(1). pii: 2021996118. doi: 10.1073/pnas.2021996118. PubMed 33443210.
Backbone
  Vector backbone: pWALIUM10-roe
  Backbone manufacturer: Drosophila Genomics Resource Center
  Modifications to backbone: PE2 added by Gateway Cloning LR reaction.
  Vector type: Insect Expression, CRISPR
  Selectable markers: mini-white+
Growth in bacteria
  Bacterial resistance: Ampicillin, 100 μg/mL
  Growth temperature: 37°C
  Growth strain: DH5alpha
  Copy number: High Copy
Gene/Insert
  Gene/Insert name: PE2 (alt name: Prime editor 2)
  Species: Synthetic
  Insert size (bp): 6354
  Promoter: UAS
  Cloning method: Gateway Cloning
  Sequencing primers: 5′ accagcaaccaagtaaatcaac; 3′ TAATCGTGTGTGATGCCTACC
Resource information
  A portion of this plasmid was derived from a plasmid made by: PE2 coding sequence PCR amplified from pCMV-PE2 (Addgene 132775). David Liu lab.
Terms and licenses: Academic/Nonprofit Terms; Industry Terms: Not Available to Industry
How to cite: pUAS-PE2-attB was a gift from Norbert Perrimon (Addgene plasmid # 149550 ; http://n2t.net/addgene:149550 ; RRID:Addgene_149550)
