[The description below was written by a language model from this plasmid's Addgene catalogue record and pLannotate feature annotations shown in this document.]
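Description:
pUAS-PE2-attB is a Drosophila transgenesis and expression plasmid that places the prime editor PE2 under Gal4/UAS control. It was built in the pWALIUM10-roe backbone by a Gateway LR reaction, using a PE2 coding sequence amplified from a mammalian PE2 expression plasmid. The roughly 16.3 kb plasmid is propagated in E. coli through a high-copy ColE1/pUC-type origin with ampicillin selection. It also carries an f1 origin and remnants of a lacZα/lac promoter cloning region with flanking T7 and T3 promoters.

The expression cassette runs on the reverse strand. Two blocks of five Gal4-binding UAS repeats lie upstream of an hsp70 promoter, and one block is flanked by loxP sites, so Cre could remove it and leave fewer Gal4-binding sites. Between the attB1 and attB2 Gateway scars lies the synthetic PE2 insert of about 6.4 kb. The feature table annotates it as N- and C-terminal Streptococcus pyogenes Cas9 segments followed by a Moloney murine leukemia virus gag-pol fragment, which corresponds to the reverse transcriptase domain fused to the Cas9 moiety in PE2. Downstream, SV40 sequences containing the small t intron and the SV40 polyadenylation signal provide transcript processing; the T antigen and NLS hits in this region are incidental annotations of that SV40 fragment.

For fly transgenesis, a φC31 attB site allows integrase-mediated insertion into genomic attP landing sites, and mini-white provides eye-colour selection of transformants. Two gypsy insulators are also present: one lies just beyond the polyadenylation signal and the other between the UAS repeats and the attB site, which should help buffer the transgene from position effects. Crossing the resulting flies to Gal4 drivers gives tissue- or stage-specific PE2 expression for prime editing of the Drosophila genome; the guide RNA is not encoded on this plasmid.
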