Features (pLannotate 1.2.2; 31 found; start..end, strand, type, name):
    102..135     +  protein_bind   loxP: Cre-mediated recombination occurs in the 8-bp core sequence (GCATACAT). Cre recombinase
    151..245     -  protein_bind   5X UAS: five tandem copies of the "ScaI site" 17-mer CGGAGTACTGTCCTCCG, an upstream activating sequence (UAS) that efficiently binds yeast Gal4 (Webster et al., 1988; Pfeiffer et al., 2010) GAL4
    258..291     +  protein_bind   loxP: Cre-mediated recombination occurs in the 8-bp core sequence (GCATACAT). Cre recombinase
    309..739     -  protein_bind   gypsy insulator: chromatin insulator from Drosophila Su(Hw), CP190, and Mod(mdg4)67.2
    977..1046    -  protein_bind   attB: attB site for the φC31 integrase (Groth et al., 2000) phage φC31 integrase
   1160..5279    +  gene           mini-white: white; This modified version of the white gene lacks part of the first intron.
   5316..5334    -  promoter       T7 promoter: promoter for bacteriophage T7 RNA polymerase
   5342..5497    +  CDS            lacZα (fragment): LacZα fragment of β-galactosidase; lacZ fragment
   5599..5957    -  rep_origin     f1 ori (sequence partly withheld): f1 bacteriophage origin of replication; arrow indicates direction of (+) strand synthesis
   5984..6088    +  promoter       AmpR promoter: bla
   6089..6949    +  CDS            AmpR: β-lactamase; bla; confers resistance to ampicillin, carbenicillin, and related antibiotics
   7120..7708    +  rep_origin     ori: high-copy-number ColE1/pMB1/pBR322/pUC origin of replication
   7891..7983    +  CDS            lacI (fragment): lac repressor; lacI; The lac repressor binds to the lac operator to inhibit transcription in E. coli. This inhibition can be relieved by adding lactose or isopropyl-β-D-thiogalactopyranoside (IPTG).
   7996..8017    +  protein_bind   CAP binding site: CAP binding activates transcription in the presence of cAMP. E. coli catabolite activator protein
   8032..8062    +  promoter       lac promoter: promoter for the E. coli lac operon
   8066..8088    +  protein_bind   lac operator (fragment): The lac repressor binds to the lac operator to inhibit transcription in E. coli. This inhibition can be relieved by adding lactose or isopropyl-β-D-thiogalactopyranoside (IPTG). lac repressor encoded by lacI
   8131..8149    +  promoter       T3 promoter: promoter for bacteriophage T3 RNA polymerase
   8168..8598    -  protein_bind   gypsy insulator: chromatin insulator from Drosophila Su(Hw), CP190, and Mod(mdg4)67.2
   8620..8741    -  polyA_signal   SV40 poly(A) signal: SV40 polyadenylation signal
   8764..8847    -  CDS            large T antigen (fragment): large T antigen from SV40 (simian virus 40)
   8872..9006    -  CDS            LT_POVHA (fragment): Protein inferred from homology: Swiss-Prot protein existence level 3. Isoform large T antigen is a key early protein essential for both driving viral replication and inducing cellular transformation. Plays a role in viral genome replication by driving entry of quiescent cells into the cell cycle and by autoregulating the synthesis of viral early mRNA. Displays highly oncogenic activities by corrupting the host cellular checkpoint mechanisms that guard cell division and the transcription, replication, and repair of DNA. Participates in the modulation of cellular gene expression preceeding viral
   9013..9033    -  CDS            SV40 NLS: nuclear localization signal of SV40 (simian virus 40) large T antigen
   9163..9228    -  intron         small t intron: SV40 (simian virus 40) small t antigen intron
   9230..9304    -  CDS            small t antigen (fragment): SV40 (simian virus 40) small t antigen
   9535..9559    +  protein_bind   attB2: mutant version of attB; recombination site for the Gateway® BP reaction BP Clonase™
   9641..11672   -  CDS            gag-pol (fragment): Moloney murine leukemia virus Gag-Pol polyprotein; gag-pol; contains a read-through stop codon
  11776..14270   -  CDS            Cas9(C) (fragment): C-terminal portion of Streptococcus pyogenes Cas9 (Zetsche et al., 2015)
  14271..15872   -  CDS            Cas9(N): N-terminal portion of Streptococcus pyogenes Cas9 (Zetsche et al., 2015)
  15950..15974   -  protein_bind   attB1: mutant version of attB; recombination site for the Gateway® BP reaction BP Clonase™
  16020..16258   -  promoter       hsp70 promoter: Drosophila melanogaster hsp70Bb promoter
  16282..89      -  protein_bind   5X UAS (across the origin): five tandem copies of the "ScaI site" 17-mer CGGAGTACTGTCCTCCG, an upstream activating sequence (UAS) that efficiently binds yeast Gal4 (Webster et al., 1988; Pfeiffer et al., 2010) GAL4
>Addgene plasmid #149550 | pUAS-PE2-attB | addgene full sequence | sequence record 306426 | Addgene NGS Result
GGACAGTACTCCGCTCGGAGGACAGTACTCCGCTCGGAGGACAGTACTCCGCTCGGAGGACAGTACTCCG
CTCGGAGGACAGTACTCCGACCTGCGGATCCATAACTTCGTATAGCATACATTATACGAAGTTATCCATG
GGAGTCTCCGCTCGGAGGACAGTACTCCGCTCGGAGGACAGTACTCCGCTCGGAGGACAGTACTCCGCTC
GGAGGACAGTACTCCGCTCGGAGGACAGTACTCCGACCTGCCTGCAGATAACTTCGTATAGCATACATTA
TACGAAGTTATAAGCTGGTACTACTAGTGTTGTTGGTTGGCACACCACAAATATACTGTTGCCGAGCACA
ATTGATCGGCTAAATGGTATGGCAAGAAAAGGTATGCAATATAATAATCTTTTATTGGGTATGCAACGAA
AATTTGTTTCGTCAACGTATGCAATATTCTTTATTAAAAGAGGGTATGCAATGTATTTTATTAAAAACGG
GTATGCAATATAATAATCTTTTATTGGGTATGCAACGAAAATTTGTTTCGTCAAAGTATGCAATATTTTT
TATTAAAAGAGGGTATGCAATGTATTTTATTAAAAACGGGTATGCAATAAAAAATTATTTGGTTTCTCTA
AAAAGTATGCAGCACTTATTTTTTGATAAGGTATGCAACAAAATTTTACTTTGCCGAAAATATGCAATGT
TTTTGCGAATAAATTCAACGCACACTTATTACGTGGCCAACTAGTGTACCGAATTAGGCCTTCTAGTGGA
TCAATTCGGCTTGTCGACATGCCCGCCGTGACCGTCGAGAACCCGCTGACGCTGCCCCGCGTATCCGCAC
CAGCCGACGCCGTCGCACGTCCCGTGCTCACCGTGACCACCGCGCCCAGCGGTTTCGAGGGCGAGGGCTT
CCCGGTGCGCCGCGCGTTCGCCGGGATCAACTACCGCCACCTCGACCCGTTCATCATGATGGACCAGATG
GGTGAGGTGGAGTACGCGCCCGGGGAGCCCAAGGGCACGCCCTGGCACCCGCACCGCGGCTTCGAGACCG
TGACCTACATCGTCGACGGTACCTGAAGCCGAATTGATCCGGAGAGCTCCCAACGCGTTGGATGCAGCCT
CGAGATCGATGATATCAAGCTTCTTGCGATCTGGCGCGCCTAGTATGTATGTAAGTTAATAAAACCCATT
TTTGCGGAAAGTAGATAAAAAAAACATTTTTTTTTTTTACTGCACTGGATATCATTGAACTTATCTGATC
AGTTTTAAATTTACTTCGATCCAAGGGTATTTGATGTACCAGGTTCTTTCGATTACCTCTCACTCAAAAT
GACATTCCACTCAAAGTCAGCGCTGTTTGCCTCCTTCTCTGTCCACAGAAATATCGCCGTCTCTTTCGCC
GCTGCGTCCGCTATCTCTTTCGCCACCGTTTGTAGCGTTACGTAGCGTCAATGTCCGCCTTCAGTTGCAT
TTTGTCAGCGGTTTCGTGACGAAGCTCCAAGCGGTTTACGCCATCAATTAAACACAAAGTGCTGTGCCAA
AACTCCTCTCGCTTCTTATTTTTGTTTGTTTTTTGAGTGATTGGGGTGGTGATTGGTTTTGGGTGGGTAA
GCAGGGGAAAGTGTGAAAAATCCCGGCAATGGGCCAAGAGGATCAGGAGCTATTAATTCGCGGAGGCAGC
AAACACCCATCTGCCGAGCATCTGAACAATGTGAGTAGTACATGTGCATACATCTTAAGTTCACTTGATC
TATAGGAACTGCGATTGCAACATCAAATTGTCTGCGGCGTGAGAACTGCGACCCACAAAAATCCCAAACC
GCAATTGCACAAACAAATAGTGACACGAAACAGATTATTCTGGTAGCTGTTCTCGCTATATAAGACAATT
TTTGAGATCATATCATGATCAAGACATCTAAAGGCATTCATTTTCGACTATATTCTTTTTTACAAAAAAT
ATAACAACCAGATATTTTAAGCTGATCCTAGATGCACAAAAAATAAATAAAAGTATAAACCTACTTCGTA
GGATACTTCGGGGTACTTTTTGTTCGGGGTTAGATGAGCATAACGCTTGTAGTTGATATTTGAGATCCCC
TATCATTGCAGGGTGACAGCGGAGCGGCTTCGCAGAGCTGCATTAACCAGGGCTTCGGGCAGGCCAAAAA
CTACGGCACGCTCCGGCCACCCAGTCCGCCGGAGGACTCCGGTTCAGGGAGCGGCCAACTAGCCGAGAAC
CTCACCTATGCCTGGCACAATATGGACATCTTTGGGGCGGTCAATCAGCCGGGCTCCGGATGGCGGCAGC
TGGTCAACCGGACACGCGGACTATTCTGCAACGAGCGACACATACCGGCGCCCAGGAAACATTTGCTCAA
GAACGGTGAGTTTCTATTCGCAGTCGGCTGATCTGTGTGAAATCTTAATAAAGGGTCCAATTACCAATTT
GAAACTCAGTTTGCGGCGTGGCCTATCCGGGCGAACTTTTGGCCGTGATGGGCAGTTCCGGTGCCGGAAA
GACGACCCTGCTGAATGCCCTTGCCTTTCGATCGCCGCAGGGCATCCAAGTATCGCCATCCGGGATGCGA
CTGCTCAATGGCCAACCTGTGGACGCCAAGGAGATGCAGGCCAGGTGCGCCTATGTCCAGCAGGATGACC
TCTTTATCGGCTCCCTAACGGCCAGGGAACACCTGATTTTCCAAGCCATGGTGCGGATGCCACGACATCT
GACCTATCGGCAGCGAGTGGCCCGCGTGGATCAGGTGATCCAGGAGCTTTCGCTCAGCAAATGTCAGCAC
ACGATCATCGGTGTGCCCGGCAGGGTGAAAGGTCTGTCCGGCGGAGAAAGGAAGCGTCTGGCATTCGCCT
CCGAGGCTCTAACCGATCCGCCGCTTCTGATCTGCGATGAGCCCACCTCCGGACTGGACTCCTTTACCGC
CCACAGCGTCGTCCAGGTGCTGAAGAAGCTGTCGCAGAAGGGCAAGACCGTCATCCTGACCATTCATCAG
CCGTCTTCCGAGCTGTTTGAGCTCTTTGACAAGATCCTTCTGATGGCCGAGGGCAGGGTAGCTTTCTTGG
GCACTCCCAGCGAAGCCGTCGACTTCTTTTCCTAGTGAGTTCGATGTGTTTATTAAGGGTATCTAGTATT
ACATAACATCTCAACTCCTATCCAGCGTGGGTGCCCAGTGTCCTACCAACTACAATCCGGCGGACTTTTA
CGTACAGGTGTTGGCCGTTGTGCCCGGACGGGAGATCGAGTCCCGTGATCGGATCGCCAAGATATGCGAC
AATTTTGCCATTAGCAAAGTAGCCCGGGATATGGAGCAGTTGTTGGCCACCAAAAATCTGGAGAAGCCAC
TGGAGCAGCCGGAGAATGGGTACACCTACAAGGCCACCTGGTTCATGCAGTTCCGGGCGGTCCTGTGGCG
ATCCTGGCTGTCGGTGCTCAAGGAACCACTCCTCGTAAAAGTGCGACTTATTCAGACAACGGTGAGTGGT
TCCAGTGGAAACAAATGATATAACGCTTACAATTCTTGGAAACAAATTCGCTAGATTTTAGATAGAATTG
CCTGATTCCACACCCTTCTTAGTTTTTTTCAATGAGATGTATAGTTTATAGTTTTGCAGAAGATAAATAA
ATTTCATTTAACTCGCGAATATTAATGAGATGCGAGTAACATTTTAATTTGCAGATGGTTGCCATCTTGA
TTGGCCTCATCTTTTTGGGCCAACAACTCACGCAAGTGGGTGTGATGAATATCAACGGAGCCATCTTCCT
CTTCCTGACCAACATGACCTTTCAAAACGTCTTTGCCACGATAAATGTAAGTCATGTTTAGAATACATTT
GCATTTCAATAATTTACTAACTTTCTAATGAATCGATTCGATTTAGGTGTTCACCTCAGAGCTGCCAGTT
TTTATGAGGGAGGCCCGAAGTCGACTTTATCGCTGTGACACATACTTTCTGGGCAAAACGATTGCCGAAT
TGCCGCTTTTTCTCACAGTGCCACTGGTCTTCACGGCGATTGCCTATCCGATGATCGGACTGCGGGCCGG
AGTGCTGCACTTCTTCAACTGCCTGGCGCTGGTCACTCTGGTGGCCAATGTGTCAACGTCCTTCGGATAT
CTAATATCCTGCGCCAGCTCCTCGACCTCGATGGCGCTGTCTGTGGGTCCGCCGGTTATCATACCATTCC
TGCTCTTTGGCGGCTTCTTCTTGAACTCGGGCTCGGTGCCAGTATACCTCAAATGGTTGTCGTACCTCTC
ATGGTTCCGTTACGCCAACGAGGGTCTGCTGATTAACCAATGGGCGGACGTGGAGCCGGGCGAAATTAGC
TGCACATCGTCGAACACCACGTGCCCCAGTTCGGGCAAGGTCATCCTGGAGACGCTTAACTTCTCCGCCG
CCGATCTGCCGCTGGACTACGTGGGTCTGGCCATTCTCATCGTGAGCTTCCGGGTGCTCGCATATCTGGC
TCTAAGACTTCGGGCCCGACGCAAGGAGTAGCCGACATATATCCGAAATAACTGCTTGTTTTTTTTTTTT
ACCATTATTACCATCGTGTTTACTGTTTATTGCCCCCTCAAAAAGCTAATGTAATTATATTTGTGCCAAT
AAAAACAAGATATGACCTATAGAATACAAGTATTTCCCCTTCGAACATCCCCACAAGTAGACTTTGGATT
TGTCTTCTAACCAAAAGACTTACACACCTGCATACCTTACATCAAAAACTCGTTTATCGCTACATAAAAC
ACCGGGATATATTTTTTATATACATACTTTTCAAATCGCGCGCCCTCTTCATAATTCACCTCCACCACAC
CACGTTTCGTAGTTGCTCTTTCGCTGTCTCCCACCCGCTCTCCGCAACACATTCACCTTTTGTTCGACGA
CCTTGGAGCGACTGTCGTTAGTTCCGCGCGATTCGGTTCGCTCAAATGGTTCCGAGTGGTTCATTTCGTC
TCAATAGAAATTAGTAATAAATATTTGTATGTACAATTTATTTGCTCCAATATATTTGTATATATTTCCC
TCACAGCTATATTTATTCTAATTTAATATTATGACTTTTTAAGGTAATTTTTTGTGACCTGTTCGGAGTG
ATTAGCGTTACAATTTGAACTGAAAGTGACATCCAGTGTTTGTTCCTTGTGTAGATGCATCTCAAAAAAA
TGGTGGGCATAATAGTGTTGTTTATATATATCAAAAATAACAACTATAATAATAAGAATACATTTAATTT
AGAAAATGCTTGGATTTCACTGGAACTAGGGCGCGCCTAGGTCGTGAAGCTTGTACCCAATTCGCCCTAT
AGTGAGTCGTATTACGCGCGCTCACTGGCCGTCGTTTTACAACGTCGTGACTGGGAAAACCCTGGCGTTA
CCCAACTTAATCGCCTTGCAGCACATCCCCCTTTCGCCAGCTGGCGTAATAGCGAAGAGGCCCGCACCGA
TCGCCCTTCCCAACAGTTGCGCAGCCTGAATGGCGAATGGAAATTGTAAGCGTTAATATTTTGTTAAAAT
TCGCGTTAAATTTTTGTTAAATCAGCTCATTTTTTTAACCAATAGGCCGAAATCGGCAAAATCCCTTATA
AATCAAAAGAATAGACCGAGATAGGGT
[37 nt withheld, positions 5628-5664]
AAAGAACGTGGACTCCAACGTCAAAGG
[49 nt withheld, positions 5692-5740]
T
[91 nt withheld, positions 5742-5832]
G
[124 nt withheld, positions 5834-5957]
CAGGTGGCACTTTTCGGGGAAATGTGCGCGGAACCCCTATTTGTTTATTTTTCTAAATACATTCAAATAT
GTATCCGCTCATGAGACAATAACCCTGATAAATGCTTCAATAATATTGAAAAAGGAAGAGTATGAGTATT
CAACATTTCCGTGTCGCCCTTATTCCCTTTTTTGCGGCATTTTGCCTTCCTGTTTTTGCTCACCCAGAAA
CGCTGGTGAAAGTAAAAGATGCTGAAGATCAGTTGGGTGCACGAGTGGGTTACATCGAACTGGATCTCAA
CAGCGGTAAGATCCTTGAGAGTTTTCGCCCCGAAGAACGTTTTCCAATGATGAGCACTTTTAAAGTTCTG
CTATGTGGCGCGGTATTATCCCGTATTGACGCCGGGCAAGAGCAACTCGGTCGCCGCATACACTATTCTC
AGAATGACTTGGTTGAGTACTCACCAGTCACAGAAAAGCATCTTACGGATGGCATGACAGTAAGAGAATT
ATGCAGTGCTGCCATAACCATGAGTGATAACACTGCGGCCAACTTACTTCTGACAACGATCGGAGGACCG
AAGGAGCTAACCGCTTTTTTGCACAACATGGGGGATCATGTAACTCGCCTTGATCGTTGGGAACCGGAGC
TGAATGAAGCCATACCAAACGACGAGCGTGACACCACGATGCCTGTAGCAATGGCAACAACGTTGCGCAA
ACTATTAACTGGCGAACTACTTACTCTAGCTTCCCGGCAACAATTAATAGACTGGATGGAGGCGGATAAA
GTTGCAGGACCACTTCTGCGCTCGGCCCTTCCGGCTGGCTGGTTTATTGCTGATAAATCTGGAGCCGGTG
AGCGTGGGTCTCGCGGTATCATTGCAGCACTGGGGCCAGATGGTAAGCCCTCCCGTATCGTAGTTATCTA
CACGACGGGGAGTCAGGCAACTATGGATGAACGAAATAGACAGATCGCTGAGATAGGTGCCTCACTGATT
AAGCATTGGTAACTGTCAGACCAAGTTTACTCATATATACTTTAGATTGATTTAAAACTTCATTTTTAAT
TTAAAAGGATCTAGGTGAAGATCCTTTTTGATAATCTCATGACCAAAATCCCTTAACGTGAGTTTTCGTT
CCACTGAGCGTCAGACCCCGTAGAAAAGATCAAAGGATCTTCTTGAGATCCTTTTTTTCTGCGCGTAATC
TGCTGCTTGCAAACAAAAAAACCACCGCTACCAGCGGTGGTTTGTTTGCCGGATCAAGAGCTACCAACTC
TTTTTCCGAAGGTAACTGGCTTCAGCAGAGCGCAGATACCAAATACTGTTCTTCTAGTGTAGCCGTAGTT
AGGCCACCACTTCAAGAACTCTGTAGCACCGCCTACATACCTCGCTCTGCTAATCCTGTTACCAGTGGCT
GCTGCCAGTGGCGATAAGTCGTGTCTTACCGGGTTGGACTCAAGACGATAGTTACCGGATAAGGCGCAGC
GGTCGGGCTGAACGGGGGGTTCGTGCACACAGCCCAGCTTGGAGCGAACGACCTACACCGAACTGAGATA
CCTACAGCGTGAGCTATGAGAAAGCGCCACGCTTCCCGAAGGGAGAAAGGCGGACAGGTATCCGGTAAGC
GGCAGGGTCGGAACAGGAGAGCGCACGAGGGAGCTTCCAGGGGGAAACGCCTGGTATCTTTATAGTCCTG
TCGGGTTTCGCCACCTCTGACTTGAGCGTCGATTTTTGTGATGCTCGTCAGGGGGGCGGAGCCTATGGAA
AAACGCCAGCAACGCGGCCTTTTTACGGTTCCTGGCCTTTTGCTGGCCTTTTGCTCACATGTTCTTTCCT
GCGTTATCCCCTGATTCTGTGGATAACCGTATTACCGCCTTTGAGTGAGCTGATACCGCTCGCCGCAGCC
GAACGACCGAGCGCAGCGAGTCAGTGAGCGAGGAAGCGGAAGAGCGCCCAATACGCAAACCGCCTCTCCC
CGCGCGTTGGCCGATTCATTAATGCAGCTGGCACGACAGGTTTCCCGACTGGAAAGCGGGCAGTGAGCGC
AACGCAATTAATGTGAGTTAGCTCACTCATTAGGCACCCCAGGCTTTACACTTTATGCTTCCGGCTCGTA
TGTTGTGTGGAATTGTGAGCGGATAACAATTTCACACAGGAAACAGCTATGACCATGATTACGCCAAGCG
CGCAATTAACCCTCACTAAAGGGAACAAAAGCTGGAGCTCGTTGTTGGTTGGCACACCACAAATATACTG
TTGCCGAGCACAATTGATCGGCTAAATGGTATGGCAAGAAAAGGTATGCAATATAATAATCTTTTATTGG
GTATGCAACGAAAATTTGTTTCGTCAACGTATGCAATATTCTTTATTAAAAGAGGGTATGCAATGTATTT
TATTAAAAACGGGTATGCAATATAATAATCTTTTATTGGGTATGCAACGAAAATTTGTTTCGTCAAAGTA
TGCAATATTTTTTATTAAAAGAGGGTATGCAATGTATTTTATTAAAAACGGGTATGCAATAAAAAATTAT
TTGGTTTCTCTAAAAAGTATGCAGCACTTATTTTTTGATAAGGTATGCAACAAAATTTTACTTTGCCGAA
AATATGCAATGTTTTTGCGAATAAATTCAACGCACACTTATTACGTGGCCAGAGCTCTGGAACCAGACAT
GATAAGATACATTGATGAGTTTGGACAAACCACAACTAGAATGCAGTGAAAAAAATGCTTTATTTGTGAA
ATTTGTGATGCTATTGCTTTATTTGTAACCATTATAAGCTGCAATAAACAAGTTAACAACAACAATTCCA
TTCATTTTATGTTTCAGGTTCAGGGGGAGGTGTGGGAGGTTTTTTAAAGCAAGTAAAACCTCTACAAATG
TGGTATGGCTGATTATGATCTCTAGTCAAGGCACTATACATCAAATATTTTTCCATAATTTTCTTGTATA
GCAGTGCAGCTTTTTCCTTTGTGGTGTAAATAGCAAAGCAAGCAAGAGTTCTATTACTAAACACAGCATG
ACTCAAAAAACTTAGCAATTCTGAAGGAAAGTCCTTGGGGTCTTCTACCTTTCTCTTCTTTTTTGGAGGA
GTAGAATGTTGAGAGTCAGCAGTAGCCTCATCATCACTAGATGGCATTTCTTCTGAGCAAAACAGGTTTT
CCTCATTAAAGGCATTCCACCACTGCTCCCATTCATCAGTTCCATAGGTTGGAATCTAAAATACACAAAC
AATTAGAATCAGTAGTTTAACACATTATACACTTAAAAATTTTATATTTACCTTAGAGCTTTAAATCTCT
GTAGGTAGTTTGTCCAATTATGTCACACCACAGAAGTAAGGTTCCTTCACAAAGATCCCGCGGCTCTAGT
TCTTTGCAATCTGTAAGCATAAGCAAAGAAAAAATGGGTTAGCTAATGAGTTTTATAACTGCGTATTATT
TGAAAATATCAAAAATGTATACAAAAACATATTTTCAATATTTTCAAAGTGTATTTTTAGGGGTTGTTAA
TCGTGTGTGATGCCTACCTGATGCCAACAATTGTCTAGCAGATCAGAACTAGTTTGCTCTAGAGGTACCC
TCGAATCACCACTTTGTACAAGAAAGCTGGGTCGGCGCGCCCACCCTTTTAGACTTTCCTCTTCTTCTTG
GGCTCGAATTCGCTGCCGTCGGCGGTTCTTTTTGAGCCGCCAGAGGGTGATGAATTTTCTATGAGGAGGG
TAGAGGTGTCTGGAGTCTCTGTGATGGCTGCCTTTCGGGCCGCTTGGTCAGCCATCCGGTTGCCTCTAGC
CTCGGCGCTGTGTCCCTTTTGATGTCCTGGACAATGGATTATGCTAAGTCTTTTGGGCAGAAAGAGGGCT
TTTAGTAGGGCCAAGATCTCGTCTTTATTTTTGATCTCTTTGCCTTCTGATGTGAGCCACCCACGCCTTC
TGTATATTTCTCCATGGATATGGGCAGTAGCAAAAGCATAACGGCTATCAGTATAAACATTTAGCTTCTT
ACCTTCTGCCATCTTTAGGGCCTGGGTGAGTGCTATCAGTTCAGCCCGCTGAGCGGATGTCCCGGCTGGC
AGGGCTTTAGCCCAGATTACCTCGGTCTCGGTGGTCACCGCAGCTCCCGCCTTACGCTGTCCCTCTTGTA
AGAGACTGCTTCCATCCGTGTACCAGGTGTGGTCGGCGTCTGGGAGCGGCTGGTCCGTTAGGTCGGGTCG
GGTTCCGTGGGCTTCGGCCAGGATATCAAGGCAGTTGTGTTGCAGCCCTTCCTCAGGCAGTGGGAGCAGC
GTAGCCGGGTTCAGGGCTACCACCGGTCCGAACTGGACCCGGTCCGTGTCCAAAAGCAAGGCCTGATAGT
GAGTCATCCGGGCGTTGGAAAGCCAGCGGTCGGGGGGTTGTTTGACTAGTGCCTCTACTGCATGGGGGGC
CAGAATGACTAGTGGCTGTCCCATGGTTAGCTTGCCTGCATCCTTTGTCAGTACGGCAATGGCTGCTACC
ATCCGTAGGCAAGGGGGCCACCCAGCTGCTACTGGGTCTAGCTTTTTGGACAGGTAGGCCACCGGCCGAC
GCCAAGGTCCCAGTTTTTGCGTTAGGACACCTTTGGCGTAGCCCTGCTTCTCGTCGACAAAGAGTTCAAA
GGGCTTAGTCAAATCTGGCAACCCCAGGGCTGGGGCAGTTAGAAGAGCTTGCTTGATTTCTTGATAGGCC
TTTTGTTGGTCTGGGCCCCAATTAAACAGAGTCCCCGGTTTGGTGAGAGGGTACAGGGGGGCTGCCATTT
CTGCAAACCCAGGGATGAAGAGGCGACAGAAGCCTGCCTTCCCTAGGAACTCCCTTAGTTGTCGAGGGGT
CTTCGGAGTAGGCTGCCCCATCACAGTCTCTTTTCTGGCCTCAGTCAGCCATCTCTGACCCTCTTTTAGA
AGATACCCCAGATACTTGACCTGTTTCTGGCAAATTTGGGCTTTCTTGGCCGAGGCCCGATACCCGAGGT
TCCCTAGGGTTTGTAACAGGGCCCGAGTACCTTGTTGGCAGTCTAGCTCAGAAGTGGCGGCCAGCAGTAA
GTCATCCACGTACTGTAGCAGGATCAAGTCTGGGTGCTGGATCCGGAAGTCTGCTAGGTCTCTGTGCAGT
GCCTCATTAAACAGGGTGGGACTGTTTTTGAAACCCTGTGGGAGTCTGGTCCAGGTCAATTGTCCTGAGA
TTCCCATCTCTGGATCTCTCCACTCAAAGGCGAAGAGAGGCTGACTGGTGGGGTGGAGTCTCAGGCAGAA
AAAGGCATCCTTTAAATCAAGCACAGTGTACCACTGGTGGGACGGTGGGAGCCCGCTCAAGAGGTTGTAA
GGGTTGGGCACGGTGGGGTGGATGTCTTCCACCCGCTTGTTGACTTCTCTCAGATCCTGGACAGGCCTAT
AATCATTAGTCCCTGGTTTCTTAACGGGTAGCAGGGGCGTGTTCCAGGGGGACTGGCAGGGTACCAGTAT
TCCCTGGTCCAACAGTCTCTGTATGTGGGGCTTGATCCCCAGTCTGGCTTCTTGTGACATGGGGTATTGT
TTTATGGACACGGGGGTAGAGGTTGCTTTCAGAGGTATGATCAGAGGAGCTTGGCGAACTGCCAGTCCCA
TGCCCCCGGTTTCCGCCCAGGCCTGAGGAAAATCAGACAGCCATGTGGACCCTAGAGAAACATCTGGCTC
TTTTGAGGTCTCATGTAGCCGATACTCATCTTCTATATTTAGGGTGCTGCTGCCGCCGCTGCTGCCGCCA
CTGCTCTCTGGTGTTGCTGACTCGCTTGTTCCTGGTGTCTCGCTGCCAGAGGATCCTCCGCTAGATCCTC
CAGAGTCACCTCCCAGCTGAGACAGGTCGATCCGTGTCTCGTACAGGCCGGTGATGCTCTGGTGGATCAG
GGTGGCGTCCAGCACCTCTTTGGTGCTGGTGTACCTCTTCCGGTCGATGGTGGTGTCAAAGTACTTGAAG
GCGGCAGGGGCTCCCAGATTGGTCAGGGTAAACAGGTGGATGATATTCTCGGCCTGCTCTCTGATGGGCT
TATCCCGGTGCTTGTTGTAGGCGGACAGCACTTTGTCCAGATTAGCGTCGGCCAGGATCACTCTCTTGGA
GAACTCGCTGATCTGCTCGATGATCTCGTCCAGGTAGTGCTTGTGCTGTTCCACAAACAGCTGTTTCTGC
TCATTATCCTCGGGGGAGCCCTTCAGCTTCTCATAGTGGCTGGCCAGGTACAGGAAGTTCACATATTTGG
AGGGCAGGGCCAGTTCGTTTCCCTTCTGCAGTTCGCCGGCAGAGGCCAGCATTCTCTTCCGGCCGTTTTC
CAGCTCGAACAGGGAGTACTTAGGCAGCTTGATGATCAGGTCCTTTTTCACTTCTTTGTAGCCCTTGGCT
TCCAGAAAGTCGATGGGATTCTTCTCGAAGCTGCTTCTTTCCATGATGGTGATCCCCAGCAGCTCTTTCA
CACTCTTCAGTTTCTTGGACTTGCCCTTTTCCACTTTGGCCACCACCAGCACAGAATAGGCCACGGTGGG
GCTGTCGAAGCCGCCGTACTTCTTAGGGTCCCAGTCCTTCTTTCTGGCGATCAGCTTATCGCTGTTCCTC
TTGGGCAGGATAGACTCTTTGCTGAAGCCGCCTGTCTGCACCTCGGTCTTTTTCACGATATTCACTTGGG
GCATGCTCAGCACTTTCCGCACGGTGGCAAAATCCCGGCCCTTATCCCACACGATCTCCCCGGTTTCGCC
GTTTGTCTCGATCAGAGGCCGCTTCCGGATCTCGCCGTTGGCCAGGGTAATCTCGGTCTTGAAAAAGTTC
ATGATGTTGCTGTAGAAGAAGTACTTGGCGGTAGCCTTGCCGATTTCCTGCTCGCTCTTGGCGATCATCT
TCCGCACGTCGTACACCTTGTAGTCGCCGTACACGAACTCGCTTTCCAGCTTAGGGTACTTTTTGATCAG
GGCGGTTCCCACGACGGCGTTCAGGTAGGCGTCGTGGGCGTGGTGGTAGTTGTTGATCTCGCGCACTTTG
TAAAACTGGAAATCCTTCCGGAAATCGGACACCAGCTTGGACTTCAGGGTGATCACTTTCACTTCCCGGA
TCAGCTTGTCATTCTCGTCGTACTTAGTGTTCATCCGGGAGTCCAGGATCTGTGCCACGTGCTTTGTGAT
CTGCCGGGTTTCCACCAGCTGTCTCTTGATGAAGCCGGCCTTATCCAGTTCGCTCAGGCCGCCTCTCTCG
GCCTTGGTCAGATTGTCGAACTTTCTCTGGGTAATCAGCTTGGCGTTCAGCAGCTGCCGCCAGTAGTTCT
TCATCTTCTTCACGACCTCTTCGGAGGGCACGTTGTCGCTCTTGCCCCGGTTCTTGTCGCTTCTGGTCAG
CACCTTGTTGTCGATGGAGTCGTCCTTCAGAAAGCTCTGAGGCACGATAGCGTCCACATCGTAGTCGGAC
AGCCGGTTGATGTCCAGTTCCTGGTCCACGTACATATCCCGCCCATTCTGCAGGTAGTACAGGTACAGCT
TCTCGTTCTGCAGCTGGGTGTTTTCCACGGGGTGTTCTTTCAGGATCTGGCTGCCCAGCTCTTTGATGCC
CTCTTCGATCCGCTTCATTCTCTCGCGGCTGTTCTTCTGTCCCTTCTGGGTGGTCTGGTTCTCTCTGGCC
ATTTCGATCACGATGTTCTCGGGCTTGTGCCGGCCCATCACTTTCACGAGCTCGTCCACCACCTTCACTG
TCTGCAGGATGCCCTTCTTAATGGCGGGGCTGCCGGCCAGATTGGCAATGTGCTCGTGCAGGCTATCGCC
CTGGCCGGACACCTGGGCTTTCTGGATGTCCTCTTTAAAGGTCAGGCTGTCGTCGTGGATCAGCTGCATG
AAGTTTCTGTTGGCGAAGCCGTCGGACTTCAGGAAATCCAGGATTGTCTTGCCGGACTGCTTGTCCCGGA
TGCCGTTGATCAGCTTCCGGCTCAGCCTGCCCCAGCCGGTGTATCTCCGCCGCTTCAGCTGCTTCATCAC
TTTGTCGTCGAACAGGTGGGCATAGGTTTTCAGCCGTTCCTCGATCATCTCTCTGTCCTCAAACAGTGTC
AGGGTCAGCACGATATCTTCCAGAATGTCCTCGTTTTCCTCATTGTCCAGGAAGTCCTTGTCCTTGATAA
TTTTCAGCAGATCGTGGTATGTGCCCAGGGAGGCGTTGAACCGATCTTCCACGCCGGAGATTTCCACGGA
GTCGAAGCACTCGATTTTCTTGAAGTAGTCCTCTTTCAGCTGCTTCACGGTCACTTTCCGGTTGGTCTTG
AACAGCAGGTCCACGATGGCCTTTTTCTGCTCGCCGCTCAGGAAGGCGGGCTTTCTCATTCCCTCGGTCA
CGTATTTCACTTTGGTCAGCTCGTTATACACGGTGAAGTACTCGTACAGCAGGCTGTGCTTGGGCAGCAC
CTTCTCGTTGGGCAGGTTCTTATCGAAGTTGGTCATCCGCTCGATGAAGCTCTGGGCGGAAGCGCCCTTG
TCCACCACTTCCTCGAAGTTCCAGGGGGTGATGGTTTCCTCGCTCTTTCTGGTCATCCAGGCGAATCTGC
TGTTTCCCCTGGCCAGAGGGCCCACGTAGTAGGGGATGCGGAAGGTCAGGATCTTCTCGATCTTTTCCCG
GTTGTCCTTCAGGAATGGGTAAAAATCTTCCTGCCGCCGCAGAATGGCGTGCAGCTCTCCCAGGTGGATC
TGGTGGGGGATGCTGCCGTTGTCGAAGGTCCGCTGCTTCCGCAGCAGGTCCTCTCTGTTCAGCTTCACGA
GCAGTTCCTCGGTGCCGTCCATCTTTTCCAGGATGGGCTTGATGAACTTGTAGAACTCTTCCTGGCTGGC
TCCGCCGTCAATGTAGCCGGCGTAGCCGTTCTTGCTCTGGTCGAAGAAAATCTCTTTGTACTTCTCAGGC
AGCTGCTGCCGCACGAGAGCTTTCAGCAGGGTCAGGTCCTGGTGGTGCTCGTCGTATCTCTTGATCATAG
AGGCGCTCAGGGGGGCCTTGGTGATCTCGGTGTTCACTCTCAGGATGTCGCTCAGCAGGATGGCGTCGGA
CAGGTTCTTGGCGGCCAGAAACAGGTCGGCGTACTGGTCGCCGATCTGGGCCAGCAGGTTGTCCAGGTCG
TCGTCGTAGGTGTCCTTGCTCAGCTGCAGTTTGGCATCCTCGGCCAGGTCGAAGTTGCTCTTGAAGTTGG
GGGTCAGGCCCAGGCTCAGGGCAATCAGGTTTCCGAACAGGCCATTCTTCTTCTCGCCGGGCAGCTGGGC
GATCAGATTTTCCAGCCGTCTGCTCTTGCTCAGTCTGGCAGACAGGATGGCCTTGGCGTCCACGCCGCTG
GCGTTGATGGGGTTTTCCTCGAACAGCTGGTTGTAGGTCTGCACCAGCTGGATGAACAGCTTGTCCACGT
CGCTGTTGTCGGGGTTCAGGTCGCCCTCGATCAGGAAGTGGCCCCGGAACTTGATCATGTGGGCCAGGGC
CAGATAGATCAGCCGCAGGTCGGCCTTGTCGGTGCTGTCCACCAGTTTCTTTCTCAGGTGGTAGATGGTG
GGGTACTTCTCGTGGTAGGCCACCTCGTCCACGATGTTGCCGAAGATGGGGTGCCGCTCGTGCTTCTTAT
CCTCTTCCACCAGGAAGGACTCTTCCAGTCTGTGGAAGAAGCTGTCGTCCACCTTGGCCATCTCGTTGCT
GAAGATCTCTTGCAGATAGCAGATCCGGTTCTTCCGTCTGGTGTATCTTCTTCTGGCGGTTCTCTTCAGC
CGGGTGGCCTCGGCTGTTTCGCCGCTGTCGAACAGCAGGGCTCCGATCAGGTTCTTCTTGATGCTGTGCC
GGTCGGTGTTGCCCAGCACCTTGAATTTCTTGCTGGGCACCTTGTACTCGTCGGTGATCACGGCCCAGCC
CACAGAGTTGGTGCCGATGTCCAGGCCGATGCTGTACTTCTTGTCGACTTTCCGCTTCTTCTTTGGTGAC
TCGAACTCGCTTCCGTCGGCTGTCCGTTTCATGGTGAAGGGGGCGGCCGCGGAGCCTGCTTTTTTGTACA
AACTTGTGATTCGAGCCGCGGCCGCAGATCTGCGAATTCCCAATTCCCTATTCAGAGTTCTCTTCTTGTA
TTCAATAATTACTTCTTGGCAGATTTCAGTAGTTGCAGTTGATTTACTTGGTTGCTGGTTACTTTTAATT
GATTCACTTTAACTTGCACTTTACTGCAGATTGTTTAGCTTGTTCAGCTGCGCTTGTTTATTTGCTTAGC
TTTCGCTTAGCGACGTGTTCACTTTGCTTGTTTGAATTGAATTGTCGCTCCGTAGACGAAGCGCCTCTAT
TTATACTCCGGCGCTCGCTGTCGACGAGTCTCCGCTCGGA
